>Addgene plasmid #23101 | pGSTag BimEL (T112A) | depositor partial sequence | sequence record 10548 | Author sequence
GGATCCATGGCCAAGCAACCTTCTGATGTAAGTTCTGAGTGTGACAGAGAAGGTGGACAATTGCAGCCTG
CTGAGAGGCCTCCCCAGCTCAGGCCTGGGGCCCCTACCTCCCTACAGACAGAACCGCAAGGTAATCCCGA
CGGCGAAGGGGACCGCTGCCCCCACGGCAGCCCTCAGGGCCCGCTGGCCCCACCGGCCAGCCCTGGCCCT
TTTGCTACCAGATCCCCACTTTTCATCTTTGTGAGAAGATCTTCTCTGCTGTCCCGGTCCTCCAGTGGGT
ATTTCTCTTTTGACACAGACAGGAGCCCGGCACCCATGAGTTGTGACAAGTCAACACAGGCGCCAAGTCC
TCCTTGCCAGGCCTTCAACCACTATCTCAGTGCAATGGCTTCCATAAGACAGTCTCAAGAGGAACCTGAA
GATCTGCGCCCGGAGATACGGATTGCACAGGAGCTACGGCGGATCGGAGACGAGTTCAACGAAACTTACA
CAAGGAGGGTGTTTGCAAATGATTACCGCGAGGCTGAAGACCACCCTCAAATGGTTATCTTACAACTGTT
ACGCTTTATCTTCCGTCTGGTATGGAGAAGGCATTGAGAATTC
