>Addgene plasmid #23101 | pGSTag BimEL (T112A) | addgene partial sequence | sequence record 29158 | 23101 with pGEX-5
CGGATCTGGTTCCGCGTGGATCTGCAGAACGTCGCGAAATTCTGAGCCGTCGTCCGAGTTACCGTAAAGG
ATCCATGGCCAAGCAACCTTCTGATGTAAGTTCTGAGTGTGACAGAGAAGGTGGACAATTGCAGCCTGCT
GAGAGGCCTCCCCAGCTCAGGCCTGGGGCCCCTACCTCCCTACAGACAGAACCGCAAGGTAATCCCGACG
GCGAAGGGGACCGCTGCCCCCACGGCAGCCCTCAGGGCCCGCTGGCCCCACCGGCCAGCCCTGGCCCTTT
TGCTACCAGATCCCCACTTTTCATCTTTGTGAGAAGATCTTCTCTGCTGTCCCGGTCCTCCAGTGGGTAT
TTCTCTTTTGACACAGACAGGAGCCCGGCACCCATGAGTTGTGACAAGTCAACACAGGCGCCAAGTCCTC
CTTGCCAGGCCTTCAACCACTATCTCAGTGCAATGGCTTCCATAAGACAGTCTCAAGAGGAACCTGAAGA
TCTGCGCCCGGAGATACGGATTGCACAGGAGCTACGGCGGATCGGAGACGAGTTCAACGAAACTTACACA
AGGAGGGTGTTTGCAAATGATTACCGCGAGGCTGAAGACCACCCTCAAATGGTTATCTTACAACTGTTAC
GCTTTATCTTCCGTCTGGTATGGAGAAGGCATTGAGAATTCTAGACTCCATGGGTCGACTCGAGCTCAAG
CTTAATTCATCGTGACTGACTGACGATCTGCCTCGCGCGTTTCGGTGATGACGGTGAAANNCTCTGACAC
ATGCAGCTTCC
