[The description below was written by a language model from this plasmid's Addgene catalogue record.]
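Description:
pGSTag BimEL (T112A) is a bacterial expression plasmid built on the pGSTag backbone (about 5.1 kb without insert), a vector that supplies an N-terminal glutathione S-transferase (GST) tag. It is maintained as a high-copy plasmid in E. coli under ampicillin selection. The record does not state the promoter driving expression or the origin of replication, and no feature table is provided. The use of pGEX-type sequencing primers suggests an architecture related to the pGEX family, but this is not explicitly documented.

The insert is an approximately 590 bp coding sequence for the mouse BimEL isoform of Bim (gene Bcl2l11), a pro-apoptotic BH3-only member of the Bcl-2 family. It was cloned between BamHI and EcoRI sites, both of which remain intact, so that it is expressed as a GST–BimEL fusion. The insert carries a point mutation changing threonine 112 to alanine, which removes the hydroxyl group needed for phosphorylation at that position and so creates a non-phosphorylatable variant at this residue. The GST moiety allows the recombinant fusion protein to be purified on glutathione affinity resin.

The associated study concerns how multisite phosphorylation regulates Bim stability and apoptotic activity. In that context, the construct is most plausibly used to produce recombinant mutant BimEL as a substrate or control in in vitro phosphorylation or binding assays, compared with wild-type protein or other phosphosite mutants. The record itself does not specify the exact application.
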