Addgene plasmid #23101: pGSTag BimEL (T112A)
Depositing lab: Roger Davis. Depositing organization: University of Massachusetts, Worcester. Publication: Multisite phosphorylation regulates Bim stability and apoptotic activity. Hubner A, Barrett T, Flavell RA, Davis RJ. Mol Cell. 2008 May 23. 30(4):415-25. 10.1016/j.molcel.2008.03.025 PubMed 18498746.
Backbone
  Vector backbone: pGSTag
  Backbone size w/o insert (bp): 5057
  Vector type: Bacterial Expression
Growth in bacteria
  Bacterial resistance: Ampicillin, 100 μg/mL
  Growth temperature: 37°C
  Growth strain: DH5alpha
  Copy number: High Copy
Gene/Insert
  Gene/Insert name: Bim EL (TA) (alt name: Bim)
  Species: M. musculus (mouse)
  Insert size (bp): 590
  Mutation: Changed Threonine 112 to Alanine
  Entrez Gene: Bcl2l11 (a.k.a. 1500006F24Rik, Bim, Bod, bcl2-L-11)
  Tag / fusion protein: Gst (N terminal on backbone)
  Cloning method: Restriction Enzyme; 5′ cloning site Bam HI (not destroyed); 3′ cloning site EcoRI (not destroyed)
  Sequencing primers: 5′ pGex 5'; 3′ pGex 3'
Terms and licenses: Academic/Nonprofit Terms; Industry Terms: Not Available to Industry
How to cite: pGSTag BimEL (T112A) was a gift from Roger Davis (Addgene plasmid # 23101 ; http://n2t.net/addgene:23101 ; RRID:Addgene_23101)
